>Addgene plasmid #167224 | pJBL7055 | addgene full sequence | sequence record 331030 | Addgene NGS Result
AGATCAAAGGATCTTCTTGAGATCCTTTTTTTCTGCGCGTAATCTGCTGCTTGCAAACAAAAAAACCACC
GCTACCAGCGGTGGTTTGTTTGCCGGATCAAGAGCTACCAACTCTTTTTCCGAAGGTAACTGGCTTCAGC
AGAGCGCAGATACCAAATACTGTTCTTCTAGTGTAGCCGTAGTTAGGCCACCACTTCAAGAACTCTGTAG
CACCGCCTACATACCTCGCTCTGCTAATCCTGTTACCAGTGGCTGCTGCCAGTGGCGATAAGTCGTGTCT
TACCGGGTTGGACTCAAGACGATAGTTACCGGATAAGGCGCAGCGGTCGGGCTGAACGGGGGGTTCGTGC
ACACAGCCCAGCTTGGAGCGAACGACCTACACCGAACTGAGATACCTACAGCGTGAGCTATGAGAAAGCG
CCACGCTTCCCGAAGGGAGAAAGGCGGACAGGTATCCGGTAAGCGGCAGGGTCGGAACAGGAGAGCGCAC
GAGGGAGCTTCCAGGGGGAAACGCCTGGTATCTTTATAGTCCTGTCGGGTTTCGCCACCTCTGACTTGAG
CGTCGATTTTTGTGATGCTCGTCAGGGGGGCGGAGCCTATGGAAAAACGCCAGCAACGCGATCCCGCGAA
ATTAATAACCCTCACTATAGGGAGACCACAACGGTTTCCCTCTAGAAATAATTTTGTTTAACTTTAAGAA
GGAGGAAGGATCTATGAGCAAAGGAGAAGAACTTTTCACTGGAGTTGTCCCAATTCTTGTTGAATTAGAT
GGTGATGTTAATGGGCACAAATTTTCTGTCCGTGGAGAGGGTGAAGGTGATGCTACAAACGGAAAACTCA
CCCTTAAATTTATTTGCACTACTGGAAAACTACCTGTTCCGTGGCCAACACTTGTCACTACTCTGACCTA
TGGTGTTCAATGCTTTTCCCGTTATCCGGATCACATGAAACGGCATGACTTTTTCAAGAGTGCCATGCCC
GAAGGTTATGTACAGGAACGCACTATATCTTTCAAAGATGACGGGACCTACAAGACGCGTGCTGAAGTCA
AGTTTGAAGGTGATACCCTTGTTAATCGTATCGAGTTAAAGGGTATTGATTTTAAAGAAGATGGAAACAT
TCTTGGACACAAACTCGAGTACAACTTTAACTCACACAATGTATACATCACGGCAGACAAACAAAAGAAT
GGAATCAAAGCTAACTTCAAAATTCGCCACAACGTTGAAGATGGTTCCGTTCAACTAGCAGACCATTATC
AACAAAATACTCCAATTGGCGATGGCCCTGTCCTTTTACCAGACAACCATTACCTGTCGACACAATCTGT
CCTTTCGAAAGATCCCAACGAAAAGCGTGACCACATGGTCCTTCTTGAGTTTGTAACTGCTGCTGGGATT
ACACATGGCATGGATGAGCTCTACAAATAAGTCGACCGGCTGCTAACAAAGCCCGAAAGGAAGCTGAGTT
GGCTGCTGCCACCGCTGAGCAATAACTAGCATAACCCCTTGGGGCCTCTAAACGGGTCTTGAGGGGTTTT
TTGCTGAAAGCCAATTCTGATTAGAAAAACTCATCGAGCATCAAATGAAACTGCAATTTATTCATATCAG
GATTATCAATACCATATTTTTGAAAAAGCCGTTTCTGTAATGAAGGAGAAAACTCACCGAGGCAGTTCCA
TAGGATGGCAAGATCCTGGTATCGGTCTGCGATTCCGACTCGTCCAACATCAATACAACCTATTAATTTC
CCCTCGTCAAAAATAAGGTTATCAAGTGAGAAATCACCATGAGTGACGACTGAATCCGGTGAGAATGGCA
AAAGCTTATGCATTTCTTTCCAGACTTGTTCAACAGGCCAGCCATTACGCTCGTCATCAAAATCACTCGC
ATCAACCAAACCGTTATTCATTCGTGATTGCGCCTGAGCGAGACGAAATACGCGATCGCTGTTAAAAGGA
CAATTACAAACAGGAATCGAATGCAACCGGCGCAGGAACACTGCCAGCGCATCAACAATATTTTCACCTG
AATCAGGATATTCTTCTAATACCTGGAATGCTGTTTTCCCGGGGATCGCAGTGGTGAGTAACCATGCATC
ATCAGGAGTACGGATAAAATGCTTGATGGTCGGAAGAGGCATAAATTCCGTCAGCCAGTTTAGTCTGACC
ATCTCATCTGTAACATCATTGGCAACGCTACCTTTGCCATGTTTCAGAAACAACTCTGGCGCATCGGGCT
TCCCATACAATCGATAGATTGTCGCACCTGATTGCCCGACATTATCGCGAGCCCATTTATACCCATATAA
ATCAGCATCCATGTTGGAATTTAATCGCGGCTTCGAGCAAGACGTTTCCCGTTGAATATGGCTCATAACA
CCCCTTGTATTACTGTTTATGTAAGCAGACAGTTTTATTGTTCATGATGATATATTTTTATCTTGTGCAA
TGTAACATCAGAGATTTTGAGACACAACGTG
Features (pLannotate 1.2.2; 7 found; start..end, strand, type, name):
     17..605     +  rep_origin     ori: high-copy-number ColE1/pMB1/pBR322/pUC origin of replication
    641..660     +  promoter       T7 Φ3.8 promoter (fragment): weak promoter for bacteriophage T7 RNA polymerase
    684..704     +  RBS            RBS: efficient ribosome binding site from bacteriophage T7 gene 10 (Olins and Rangwala, 1989)
    714..1427    +  CDS            Superfolder GFP: Superfolder GFP is a basic (constitutively fluorescent) green fluorescent protein published in 2005, derived from Aequorea victoria. It is reported to be a very rapidly-maturing weak dimer.
   1439..1488    +  CDS            SET1 (fragment): solubility-enhancement tag derived from T7 phage gene 10B
   1496..1543    +  terminator     T7 terminator: transcription terminator for bacteriophage T7 RNA polymerase
   1561..2376    -  CDS            KanR: aminoglycoside phosphotransferase; aph(3')-Ia; confers resistance to kanamycin in bacteria or G418 (Geneticin®) in eukaryotes
