[The description below was written by a language model from this plasmid's Addgene catalogue record and pLannotate feature annotations shown in this document.]
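Description:
pJBL7055 is a compact (about 2.5 kb) synthetic-biology reporter plasmid built on the pJL1 backbone, a minimal bacterial expression vector. It is propagated in E. coli at high copy number from a ColE1/pUC-type origin of replication and is selected with kanamycin through an aminoglycoside phosphotransferase (KanR) gene, which lies on the opposite strand to the reporter cassette.

The payload, recorded as pRV-sfGFP and assembled by Gibson cloning, is a single phage-style transcription unit. A short promoter sits immediately downstream of the origin, followed by the efficient ribosome binding site from bacteriophage T7 gene 10, the superfolder GFP coding sequence and a T7 terminator. The stated purpose is an sfGFP reporter for an orthogonal T7 RNA polymerase, which implies that the "pRV" promoter is a variant T7-family promoter meant to be read by a matching altered-specificity polymerase rather than the wild-type enzyme. The automated annotation matched this element only as a fragment of the weak T7 Φ3.8 promoter, which probably reflects sequence similarity rather than its actual identity, and the record does not define the promoter variant or name its cognate polymerase. A short fragment annotated as a T7 gene 10B-derived solubility tag lies between the end of the sfGFP reading frame and the terminator. It may simply be residual phage-derived sequence flanking the terminator rather than a functional fusion.

In use, green fluorescence from the rapidly maturing sfGFP reports transcription by the corresponding orthogonal polymerase. This makes the plasmid suited to testing polymerase-promoter specificity and crosstalk, or to serving as the output of genetic circuits. The record does not state the specific experimental system in which it was used.
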