Addgene plasmid #167224: pJBL7055
Purpose: orthogonal T7 RNAP sfGFP reporter
Depositing lab: Julius Lucks. Depositing organization: Northwestern University.
Backbone
  Vector backbone: pJL1
  Vector type: Synthetic Biology
Growth in bacteria
  Bacterial resistance: Kanamycin, 50 μg/mL
  Growth temperature: 37°C
  Growth strain: DH5alpha
  Copy number: High Copy
Gene/Insert
  Gene/Insert name: pRV-sfGFP
  Species: Other
  Cloning method: Gibson Cloning
Terms and licenses: Academic/Nonprofit Terms; Industry Terms: Not Available to Industry
How to cite: pJBL7055 was a gift from Julius Lucks (Addgene plasmid # 167224 ; http://n2t.net/addgene:167224 ; RRID:Addgene_167224)
